>Addgene plasmid #57701 | Dendra2-Actin-C-18 | addgene full sequence | sequence record 142380 | Addgene NGS results
CATGCATTAGTTATTAATAGTAATCAATTACGGGGTCATTAGTTCATAGCCCATATATGGAGTTCCGCGT
TACATAACTTACGGTAAATGGCCCGCCTGGCTGACCGCCCAACGACCCCCGCCCATTGACGTCAATAATG
ACGTATGTTCCCATAGTAACGCCAATAGGGACTTTCCATTGACGTCAATGGGTGGAGTATTTACGGTAAA
CTGCCCACTTGGCAGTACATCAAGTGTATCATATGCCAAGTACGCCCCCTATTGACGTCAATGACGGTAA
ATGGCCCGCCTGGCATTATGCCCAGTACATGACCTTATGGGACTTTCCTACTTGGCAGTACATCTACGTA
TTAGTCATCGCTATTACCATGGTGATGCGGTTTTGGCAGTACATCAATGGGCGTGGATAGCGGTTTGACT
CACGGGGATTTCCAAGTCTCCACCCCATTGACGTCAATGGGAGTTTGTTTTGGCACCAAAATCAACGGGA
CTTTCCAAAATGTCGTAACAACTCCGCCCCATTGACGCAAATGGGCGGTAGGCGTGTACGGTGGGAGGTC
TATATAAGCAGAGCTGGTTTAGTGAACCGTCAGATCCGCTAGCGCTACCGGTCGCCACCATGAACACCCC
GGGAATTAACCTGATCAAGGAGGACATGCGCGTGAAGGTGCACATGGAGGGCAACGTGAACGGCCACGCC
TTCGTGATCGAGGGCGAGGGCAAGGGCAAGCCCTACGAGGGCACCCAGACCGCCAACCTGACCGTGAAGG
AGGGCGCCCCCCTGCCCTTCAGCTACGACATCCTGACCACCGCCGTGCACTACGGCAACCGGGTGTTCAC
CAAGTACCCCGAGGACATCCCCGACTACTTCAAGCAGAGCTTCCCCGAGGGCTACAGCTGGGAGCGCACC
ATGACCTTCGAGGACAAGGGCATCTGCACCATCCGCAGCGACATCAGCCTGGAGGGCGACTGCTTCTTCC
AGAACGTGCGCTTCAAGGGCACCAACTTCCCCCCCAACGGCCCCGTGATGCAGAAGAAGACCCTGAAGTG
GGAGCCCAGCACCGAGAAGCTGCACGTGCGCGACGGCCTGCTGGTGGGCAACATCAACATGGCCCTGCTG
CTGGAGGGCGGCGGCCACTACCTGTGCGACTTCAAGACCACCTACAAGGCCAAGAAGGTGGTGCAGCTGC
CCGACGCCCACTTCGTGGACCACCGCATCGAGATCCTGGGCAACGACAGCGACTACAACAAGGTGAAGCT
GTACGAGCACGCCGTGGCCCGCTACAGCCCCCTGCCCAGCCAGGTGTGGTCCGGACTCAGATCTGGCAGC
GGTGGAGGCAGCGCATCCGGCGGAAGCGGAAGCGATGATGATATCGCCGCGCTCGTCGTCGACAACGGCT
CCGGCATGTGCAAGGCCGGCTTCGCGGGCGACGATGCCCCCCGGGCCGTCTTCCCCTCCATCGTGGGGCG
CCCCAGGCACCAGGGCGTGATGGTGGGCATGGGTCAGAAGGATTCCTATGTGGGCGACGAGGCCCAGAGC
AAGAGAGGCATCCTCACCCTGAAGTACCCCATCGAGCACGGCATCGTCACCAACTGGGACGACATGGAGA
AAATCTGGCACCACACCTTCTACAATGAGCTGCGTGTGGCTCCCGAGGAGCACCCCGTGCTGCTGACCGA
GGCCCCCCTGAACCCCAAGGCCAACCGCGAGAAGATGACCCAGATCATGTTTGAGACCTTCAACACCCCA
GCCATGTACGTTGCTATCCAGGCTGTGCTATCCCTGTACGCCTCTGGCCGTACCACTGGCATCGTGATGG
ACTCCGGTGACGGGGTCACCCACACTGTGCCCATCTACGAGGGGTATGCCCTCCCCCATGCCATCCTGCG
TCTGGACCTGGCTGGCCGGGACCTGACTGACTACCTCATGAAGATCCTCACCGAGCGCGGCTACAGCTTC
ACCACCACGGCCGAGCGGGAAATCGTGCGTGACATTAAGGAGAAGCTGTGCTACGTCGCCCTGGACTTCG
AGCAAGAGATGGCCACGGCTGCTTCCAGCTCCTCCCTGGAGAAGAGCTACGAGCTGCCTGACGGCCAGGT
CATCACCATTGGCAATGAGCGGTTCCGCTGCCCTGAGGCACTCTTCCAGCCTTCCTTCCTGGGCATGGAG
TCCTGTGGCATCCACGAAACTACCTTCAACTCCATCATGAAGTGTGACGTGGACATCCGCAAAGACCTGT
ACGCCAACACAGTGCTGTCTGGCGGCACCACCATGTACCCTGGCATTGCCGACAGGATGCAGAAGGAGAT
CACTGCCCTGGCACCCAGCACAATGAAGATCAAGATCATTGCTCCTCCTGAGCGCAAGTACTCCGTGTGG
ATCGGCGGCTCCATCCTGGCCTCGCTGTCCACCTTCCAGCAGATGTGGATCAGCAAGCAGGAGTATGACG
AGTCCGGCCCCTCCATCGTCCACCGCAAATGCTTCTAGGGATCCACCGGATCTAGATAACTGATCATAAT
CAGCCATACCACATTTGTAGAGGTTTTACTTGCTTTAAAAAACCTCCCACACCTCCCCCTGAACCTGAAA
CATAAAATGAATGCAATTGTTGTTGTTAACTTGTTTATTGCAGCTTATAATGGTTACAAATAAAGCAATA
GCATCACAAATTTCACAAATAAAGCATTTTTTTCACTGCATTCTAGTTGTGGTTTGTCCAAACTCATCAA
TGTATCTTAAGGCGTAAATTGTAAGCGTTAATATTTTGTTAAAATTCGCGTTAAATTTTTGTTAAATCAG
CTCATTTTTTAACCAATAGGCCGAAATCGGCAAAATCCCTTATAAATCAAAAGAATAGACCGAGATAGGG
T
[37 nt withheld, positions 2872-2908]
AAAGAACGTGGACTCCAACGTCAAAGG
[49 nt withheld, positions 2936-2984]
T
[91 nt withheld, positions 2986-3076]
G
[124 nt withheld, positions 3078-3201]
CAGGTGGCACTTTTCGGGGAAATGTGCGCGGAACCCCTATTTGTTTATTTTTCTAAATACATTCAAATAT
GTATCCGCTCATGAGACAATAACCCTGATAAATGCTTCAATAATATTGAAAAAGGAAGAGTCCTGAGGCG
GAAAGAACCAGCTGTGGAATGTGTGTCAGTTAGGGTGTGGAAAGTCCCCAGGCTCCCCAGCAGGCAGAAG
TATGCAAAGCATGCATCTCAATTAGTCAGCAACCATAGTCCCGCCCCTAACTCCGCCCATCCCGCCCCTA
ACTCCGCCCAGTTCCGCCCATTCTCCGCCCCATGGCTGACTAATTTTTTTTATTTATGCAGAGGCCGAGG
CCGCCTCGGCCTCTGAGCTATTCCAGAAGTAGTGAGGAGGCTTTTTTGGAGGCCTAGGCTTTTGCAAAGA
TCGATCAAGAGACAGGATGAGGATCGTTTCGCATGATTGAACAAGATGGATTGCACGCAGGTTCTCCGGC
CGCTTGGGTGGAGAGGCTATTCGGCTATGACTGGGCACAACAGACAATCGGCTGCTCTGATGCCGCCGTG
TTCCGGCTGTCAGCGCAGGGGCGCCCGGTTCTTTTTGTCAAGACCGACCTGTCCGGTGCCCTGAATGAAC
TGCAAGACGAGGCAGCGCGGCTATCGTGGCTGGCCACGACGGGCGTTCCTTGCGCAGCTGTGCTCGACGT
TGTCACTGAAGCGGGAAGGGACTGGCTGCTATTGGGCGAAGTGCCGGGGCAGGATCTCCTGTCATCTCAC
CTTGCTCCTGCCGAGAAAGTATCCATCATGGCTGATGCAATGCGGCGGCTGCATACGCTTGATCCGGCTA
CCTGCCCATTCGACCACCAAGCGAAACATCGCATCGAGCGAGCACGTACTCGGATGGAAGCCGGTCTTGT
CGATCAGGATGATCTGGACGAAGAGCATCAGGGGCTCGCGCCAGCCGAACTGTTCGCCAGGCTCAAGGCG
AGCATGCCCGACGGCGAGGATCTCGTCGTGACCCATGGCGATGCCTGCTTGCCGAATATCATGGTGGAAA
ATGGCCGCTTTTCTGGATTCATCGACTGTGGCCGGCTGGGTGTGGCGGACCGCTATCAGGACATAGCGTT
GGCTACCCGTGATATTGCTGAAGAGCTTGGCGGCGAATGGGCTGACCGCTTCCTCGTGCTTTACGGTATC
GCCGCTCCCGATTCGCAGCGCATCGCCTTCTATCGCCTTCTTGACGAGTTCTTCTGAGCGGGACTCTGGG
GTTCGAAATGACCGACCAAGCGACGCCCAACCTGCCATCACGAGATTTCGATTCCACCGCCGCCTTCTAT
GAAAGGTTGGGCTTCGGAATCGTTTTCCGGGACGCCGGCTGGATGATCCTCCAGCGCGGGGATCTCATGC
TGGAGTTCTTCGCCCACCCTAGGGGGAGGCTAACTGAAACACGGAAGGAGACAATACCGGAAGGAACCCG
CGCTATGACGGCAATAAAAAGACAGAATAAAACGCACGGTGTTGGGTCGTTTGTTCATAAACGCGGGGTT
CGGTCCCAGGGCTGGCACTCTGTCGATACCCCACCGAGACCCCATTGGGGCCAATACGCCCGCGTTTCTT
CCTTTTCCCCACCCCACCCCCCAAGTTCGGGTGAAGGCCCAGGGCTCGCAGCCAACGTCGGGGCGGCAGG
CCCTGCCATAGCCTCAGGTTACTCATATATACTTTAGATTGATTTAAAACTTCATTTTTAATTTAAAAGG
ATCTAGGTGAAGATCCTTTTTGATAATCTCATGACCAAAATCCCTTAACGTGAGTTTTCGTTCCACTGAG
CGTCAGACCCCGTAGAAAAGATCAAAGGATCTTCTTGAGATCCTTTTTTTCTGCGCGTAATCTGCTGCTT
GCAAACAAAAAAACCACCGCTACCAGCGGTGGTTTGTTTGCCGGATCAAGAGCTACCAACTCTTTTTCCG
AAGGTAACTGGCTTCAGCAGAGCGCAGATACCAAATACTGTTCTTCTAGTGTAGCCGTAGTTAGGCCACC
ACTTCAAGAACTCTGTAGCACCGCCTACATACCTCGCTCTGCTAATCCTGTTACCAGTGGCTGCTGCCAG
TGGCGATAAGTCGTGTCTTACCGGGTTGGACTCAAGACGATAGTTACCGGATAAGGCGCAGCGGTCGGGC
TGAACGGGGGGTTCGTGCACACAGCCCAGCTTGGAGCGAACGACCTACACCGAACTGAGATACCTACAGC
GTGAGCTATGAGAAAGCGCCACGCTTCCCGAAGGGAGAAAGGCGGACAGGTATCCGGTAAGCGGCAGGGT
CGGAACAGGAGAGCGCACGAGGGAGCTTCCAGGGGGAAACGCCTGGTATCTTTATAGTCCTGTCGGGTTT
CGCCACCTCTGACTTGAGCGTCGATTTTTGTGATGCTCGTCAGGGGGGCGGAGCCTATGGAAAAACGCCA
GCAACGCGGCCTTTTTACGGTTCCTGGCCTTTTGCTGGCCTTTTGCTCACATGTTCTTTCCTGCGTTATC
CCCTGATTCTGTGGATAACCGTATTACCGC
Features (pLannotate 1.2.2; 14 found; start..end, strand, type, name):
     68..371     +  enhancer       CMV enhancer: human cytomegalovirus immediate early enhancer
    372..575     +  promoter       CMV promoter: human cytomegalovirus (CMV) immediate early promoter
    620..1309    +  CDS            Dendra2: Dendra2 is a photoconvertible green fluorescent protein published in 2006, derived from Dendronephthya sp.. It has high acid sensitivity.
   1364..2485    +  CDS            ACTB: ACTB_BOVIN - Experimental evidence at protein level: Swiss-Prot protein existence level 1. Actin is a highly conserved protein that polymerizes to produce filaments that form cross-linked networks in the cytoplasm of cells. Actin exists in both monomeric (G-actin) and polymeric (F-actin) forms, both forms playing key functions, such as cell motility and contraction. In addition to their role in the cytoplasmic cytoskeleton, G- and F-actin also localize in the nucleus, and regulate gene transcription and motility and repair of damaged DNA. From Bos taurus (Bovine).
   2511..2595    +  CDS            large T antigen (fragment): large T antigen from SV40 (simian virus 40)
   2618..2739    +  polyA_signal   SV40 poly(A) signal: SV40 polyadenylation signal
   2773..3201    -  rep_origin     f1 ori (sequence partly withheld): f1 bacteriophage origin of replication; arrow indicates direction of (+) strand synthesis
   3228..3332    +  promoter       AmpR promoter: bla
   3401..3611    +  promoter       SV40 promoter: SV40 early promoter
   3654..4448    +  CDS            NeoR/KanR: aminoglycoside phosphotransferase from Tn5; aph(3')-II (or nptII); confers resistance to neomycin, kanamycin, and G418 (Geneticin®)
   4469..4621    +  CDS            ble (fragment): BLE_KLEPN - Experimental evidence at protein level: Swiss-Prot protein existence level 1. Binding protein with a strong affinity to the bleomycin family of antibiotics. Binds to CL990; an antimitotic-antibiotic compound. From Klebsiella pneumoniae.
   4680..4727    +  polyA_signal   HSV TK poly(A) signal: herpes simplex virus thymidine kinase polyadenylation signal (Cole and Stacy, 1985)
   4818..4834    -  polyA_signal   bGH poly(A) signal (fragment): bovine growth hormone polyadenylation signal
   5056..5644    +  rep_origin     ori: high-copy-number ColE1/pMB1/pBR322/pUC origin of replication
