[The description below was written by a language model from this plasmid's Addgene catalogue record and pLannotate feature annotations shown in this document.]
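Description:
Dendra2-Actin-C-18 is a mammalian expression plasmid built on the Dendra2-C1 backbone, a C1-style fusion vector in which the fluorescent protein sits upstream of the cloning site. The sequenced record is about 5.75 kb. It is propagated in E. coli from a high-copy ColE1/pUC-type origin and also carries an f1 phage origin. A single Tn5 aminoglycoside phosphotransferase gene (NeoR/KanR) serves both hosts: a bacterial bla-type promoter drives it for kanamycin selection in bacteria, and the SV40 early promoter drives it for G418 selection of transfected mammalian cells, with an HSV TK polyadenylation signal downstream. The short "ble", "large T antigen" and bGH poly(A) fragments in the feature table appear to be partial matches to backbone sequence rather than functional elements.

The payload is a single open reading frame under the human cytomegalovirus immediate early enhancer and promoter, terminated by the SV40 poly(A) signal. Dendra2, a green-to-red photoconvertible fluorescent protein derived from Dendronephthya sp., is fused at the N terminus of human cytoplasmic beta-actin (ACTB). The gap between the two annotated coding regions fits a linker of roughly 18 residues, which the "C-18" in the name may refer to, though the record does not say so explicitly. The automated annotation matched the actin region to the bovine protein, reflecting the high conservation of actin; the catalogue lists the insert as human.

The construct is intended for labelling the actin cytoskeleton in live mammalian cells. The recorded spectra are excitation/emission of 490/507 nm before photoconversion and 553/573 nm after, so a selected population of actin can be optically highlighted and followed over time.
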