Addgene plasmid #57701: Dendra2-Actin-C-18
Purpose: Localization: Actin, Excitation: 490 / 553, Emission: 507 / 573
Depositing lab: Michael Davidson. Depositing organization: Florida State University, Tallahassee. Publication: A bright and photostable photoconvertible fluorescent protein. McKinney SA, Murphy CS, Hazelwood KL, Davidson MW, Looger LL. Nat Methods. 2009 Feb . 6(2):131-3. 10.1038/nmeth.1296 PubMed 19169260.
Backbone
  Vector backbone: Dendra2-C1
  Backbone size w/o insert (bp): 4750
  Vector type: Mammalian Expression
  Selectable markers: Neomycin (select with G418)
Growth in bacteria
  Bacterial resistance: Kanamycin, 50 μg/mL
  Growth temperature: 37°C
  Growth strain: DH5alpha
  Copy number: High Copy
Gene/Insert
  Gene/Insert name: Actin
  Species: H. sapiens (human)
  GenBank ID: NM_001101.3
  Entrez Gene: ACTB (a.k.a. BKRNS, BNS, BRWS1, CSMH, DDS1, PS1TP5BP1, THC8)
  Promoter: CMV
  Tag / fusion protein: Dendra2 (N terminal on backbone)
  Cloning method: Unknown
  Sequencing primers: 5′ CMV-F; 3′ SV40pA-R
Terms and licenses: Academic/Nonprofit Terms; Industry Terms
Depositor comments: . Excitation = 490 / 553; Emission = 507 / 573
How to cite: Dendra2-Actin-C-18 was a gift from Michael Davidson (Addgene plasmid # 57701 ; http://n2t.net/addgene:57701 ; RRID:Addgene_57701)
