>Addgene plasmid #57701 | Dendra2-Actin-C-18 | depositor partial sequence | sequence record 88856 | insert sequence
TCAGATCCGCTAGCGCTACCGGTCGCCACCATGAACACCCCGGGAATTAACCTGATCAAGGAGGACATGC
GCGTGAAGGTGCACATGGAGGGCAACGTGAACGGCCACGCCTTCGTGATCGAGGGCGAGGGCAAGGGCAA
GCCCTACGAGGGCACCCAGACCGCCAACCTGACCGTGAAGGAGGGCGCCCCCCTGCCCTTCAGCTACGAC
ATCCTGACCACCGCCGTGCACTACGGCAACCGGGTGTTCACCAAGTACCCCGAGGACATCCCCGACTACT
TCAAGCAGAGCTTCCCCGAGGGCTACAGCTGGGAGCGCACCATGACCTTCGAGGACAAGGGCATCTGCAC
CATCCGCAGCGACATCAGCCTGGAGGGCGACTGCTTCTTCCAGAACGTGCGCTTCAAGGGCACCAACTTC
CCCCCCAACGGCCCCGTGATGCAGAAGAAGACCCTGAAGTGGGAGCCCAGCACCGAGAAGCTGCACGTGC
GCGACGGCCTGCTGGTGGGCAACATCAACATGGCCCTGCTGCTGGAGGGCGGCGGCCACTACCTGTGCGA
CTTCAAGACCACCTACAAGGCCAAGAAGGTGGTGCAGCTGCCCGACGCCCACTTCGTGGACCACCGCATC
GAGATCCTGGGCAACGACAGCGACTACAACAAGGTGAAGCTGTACGAGCACGCCGTGGCCCGCTACAGCC
CCCTGCCCAGCCAGGTGTGGTCCGGACTCAGATCTGGCAGCGGTGGAGGCAGCGCATCCGGCGGAAGCGG
AAGCGATGATGATATCGCCGCGCTCGTCGTCGACAACGGCTCCGGCATGTGCAAGGCCGGCTTCGCGGGC
GACGATGCCCCCCGGGCCGTCTTCCCCTCCATCGTGGGGCGCCCCAGGCACCAGGGCGTGATGGTGGGCA
TGGGTCAGAAGGATTCCTATGTGGGCGACGAGGCCCAGAGCAAGAGAGGCATCCTCACCCTGAAGTACCC
CATCGAGCACGGCATCGTCACCAACTGGGACGACATGGAGAAAATCTGGCACCACACCTTCTACAATGAG
CTGCGTGTGGCTCCCGAGGAGCACCCCGTGCTGCTGACCGAGGCCCCCCTGAACCCCAAGGCCAACCGCG
AGAAGATGACCCAGATCATGTTTGAGACCTTCAACACCCCAGCCATGTACGTTGCTATCCAGGCTGTGCT
ATCCCTGTACGCCTCTGGCCGTACCACTGGCATCGTGATGGACTCCGGTGACGGGGTCACCCACACTGTG
CCCATCTACGAGGGGTATGCCCTCCCCCATGCCATCCTGCGTCTGGACCTGGCTGGCCGGGACCTGACTG
ACTACCTCATGAAGATCCTCACCGAGCGCGGCTACAGCTTCACCACCACGGCCGAGCGGGAAATCGTGCG
TGACATTAAGGAGAAGCTGTGCTACGTCGCCCTGGACTTCGAGCAAGAGATGGCCACGGCTGCTTCCAGC
TCCTCCCTGGAGAAGAGCTACGAGCTGCCTGACGGCCAGGTCATCACCATTGGCAATGAGCGGTTCCGCT
GCCCTGAGGCACTCTTCCAGCCTTCCTTCCTGGGCATGGAGTCCTGTGGCATCCACGAAACTACCTTCAA
CTCCATCATGAAGTGTGACGTGGACATCCGCAAAGACCTGTACGCCAACACAGTGCTGTCTGGCGGCACC
ACCATGTACCCTGGCATTGCCGACAGGATGCAGAAGGAGATCACTGCCCTGGCACCCAGCACAATGAAGA
TCAAGATCATTGCTCCTCCTGAGCGCAAGTACTCCGTGTGGATCGGCGGCTCCATCCTGGCCTCGCTGTC
CACCTTCCAGCAGATGTGGATCAGCAAGCAGGAGTATGACGAGTCCGGCCCCTCCATCGTCCACCGCAAA
TGCTTCTAGGGATCCACCGGATCTAGATAACTGATCATAATCAGCCATACCACATT
