>Addgene plasmid #57701 | Dendra2-Actin-C-18 | addgene partial sequence | sequence record 107912 | SV40pA-R 5'-GAAATTTGTGATGCTATTGC-3'
ACAACAACAATTGCATTCATTTTATGTTTCAGGTTCAGGGGGAGGTGTGGGAGGTTTTTTAAAGCAAGTA
AAACCTCTACAAATGTGGTATGGCTGATTATGATCAGTTATCTAGATCCGGTGGATCCCTAGAAGCATTT
GCGGTGGACGATGGAGGGGCCGGACTCGTCATACTCCTGCTTGCTGATCCACATCTGCTGGAAGGTGGAC
AGCGAGGCCAGGATGGAGCCGCCGATCCACACGGAGTACTTGCGCTCAGGAGGAGCAATGATCTTGATCT
TCATTGTGCTGGGTGCCAGGGCAGTGATCTCCTTCTGCATCCTGTCGGCAATGCCAGGGTACATGGTGGT
GCCGCCAGACAGCACTGTGTTGGCGTACAGGTCTTTGCGGATGTCCACGTCACACTTCATGATGGAGTTG
AAGGTAGTTTCGTGGATGCCACAGGACTCCATGCCCAGGAAGGAAGGCTGGAAGAGTGCCTCAGGGCAGC
GGAACCGCTCATTGCCAATGGTGATGACCTGGCCGTCAGGCAGCTCGTAGCTCTTCTCCAGGGAGGAGCT
GGAAGCAGCCGTGGCCATCTCTTGCTCGAAGTCCAGGGCGACGTAGCACAGCTTCTCCTTAATGTCACGC
ACGATTTCCCGCTCGGCCGTGGTGGTGAAGCTGTAGCCGCGCTCGGTGAGGATCTTCATGAGGTAGTCAG
TCAGGTCCCGGCCAGCCAGGTCCAGACGCAGGATGGCATGGGGGAGGGCATACCCCTCGTAGATGGGCAC
AGTGTGGGTGACCCCGTCACCGGAGTCCATCACGATGCCAGTGGTACGGCCAGAGGCGTACAGGGATAGC
ACAGCCTGGATAGCAACGTACATGGCTGGGGTGTTGAAGGT
